Addgene plasmid #12492: p258 pSP72 hAR-LBD
Depositing lab: Jeffrey Green. Depositing organization: National Cancer Institute (NCI). Publication: Induction of cre recombinase activity using modified androgen receptor ligand binding domains: a sensitive assay for ligand-receptor interactions. Kaczmarczyk SJ, Green JE. Nucleic Acids Res. 2003 Aug 1. 31(15):e86. 10.1093/nar/gng087 PubMed 12888538.
Backbone
  Vector backbone: pSP72
  Backbone manufacturer: Promega
  Backbone size w/o insert (bp): 2500
  Vector type: Bacterial Expression
Growth in bacteria
  Bacterial resistance: Ampicillin, 100 μg/mL
  Growth temperature: 37°C
  Growth strain: DH5alpha
  Copy number: High Copy
Gene/Insert
  Gene/Insert name: AR LBD (alt name: androgen receptor)
  Species: H. sapiens (human)
  Insert size (bp): 903
  Mutation: AR ligand binding domain
  Entrez Gene: AR (a.k.a. AIS, AR8, DHTR, HUMARA, HYSP1, KD, NR3C4, SBMA, SMAX1, TFM)
  Cloning method: Restriction Enzyme; 5′ cloning site XbaI (not destroyed); 3′ cloning site BglII (destroyed during cloning)
  Sequencing primers: 5′ SP6; 3′ T7
Terms and licenses: Academic/Nonprofit Terms; Industry Terms: Not Available to Industry
How to cite: p258 pSP72 hAR-LBD was a gift from Jeffrey Green (Addgene plasmid # 12492 ; http://n2t.net/addgene:12492 ; RRID:Addgene_12492)
