[The description below was written by a language model from this plasmid's Addgene catalogue record.]
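Description:
p258 pSP72 hAR-LBD is a small bacterial cloning plasmid built on the Promega pSP72 backbone (about 2.5 kb without insert), carrying a fragment of the human androgen receptor gene (AR). It is a high-copy plasmid propagated in E. coli and selected with ampicillin. The record lists the vector type as bacterial expression. However, pSP72 is best known as a general cloning and in vitro transcription vector whose multiple cloning site is flanked by opposing SP6 and T7 phage RNA polymerase promoters. This fits with SP6 and T7 being listed as the 5′ and 3′ sequencing primers. The record names no other promoter, tag or reporter, and no feature table is provided.

The insert is a 903 bp segment encoding only the ligand binding domain (LBD) of the human androgen receptor, not the full-length protein. It was cloned by restriction digestion between an XbaI site at the 5′ end, which remains intact, and a BglII site at the 3′ end, which was destroyed during cloning. The intact XbaI site may be useful for moving the fragment into other vectors.

The associated publication describes making Cre recombinase activity inducible by using modified androgen receptor ligand binding domains, and using this as a sensitive assay for ligand–receptor interactions. In that context, the plasmid most plausibly serves as a source or intermediate clone of the AR LBD for building such constructs, although the record does not state its specific role. It also does not indicate any point mutations within the domain.
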