>Addgene plasmid #12492 | p258 pSP72 hAR-LBD | addgene partial sequence | sequence record 18939 | SP6 5'-ATTTAGGTGACACTATAG-3'
NACTGCTGCCTGCAGGTCGACTCTAGATCTGATGACTCTGGGAGCCCGGAAGCTGAAGAAACTTGGTAAT
CTGAAACTACAGGAGGAAGGAGAGGCTTCCAGCACCACCAGCCCCACTGAGGAGACAACCCAGAAGCTGA
CAGTGTCACACATTGAAGGCTATGAATGTCAGCCCATCTTTCTGAATGTCCTGGAAGCCATTGAGCCAGG
TGTAGTGTGTGCTGGACACGACAACAACCAGCCCGACTCCTTTGCAGCCTTGCTCTCTAGCCTCAATGAA
CTGGGAGAGAGACAGCTTGTACACGTGGTCAAGTGGGCCAAGGCCTTGCCTGGCTTCCGCAACTTACACG
TGGACGACCAGATGGCTGTCATTCAGTACTCCTGGATGGGGCTCATGGTGTTTGCCATGGGCTGGCGATC
CTTCACCAATGTCAACTCCAGGATGCTCTACTTCGCCCCTGATCTGGTTTTCAATGAGTACCGCATGCAC
AAGTCCCGGATGTACAGCCAGTGTGTCCGAATGAGGCACCTCTCTCAAGAGTTTGGATGGCTCCAAATCA
CCCCCCAGGAATTCCTGTGCATGAAAGCACTGCTACTCTTCAGCATTATTCCAGTGGATGGGCTGAAAAA
TCAAAAATTCTTTGATGAACTTCGANNGAANANCAGCAAGGAACTCGATCGTATCATTGCATGCAAAGAA
AACANCCCCCTCTGCNGGNTAANANTNTNCANNCANCTCACAAGTCTGGGNATCGNG
